>Addgene plasmid #217715 | HA-MBP-TEVpCS-ADGRB2 CTFdeltaTA-FLAG | addgene full sequence | sequence record 442647 | Addgene NGS Result
GGCATTGTTCTGGACCTCTCGCCAGGCTCAGGAACCTGTCTGGCGGATGGGGTAGGGGGAGGTGGCTGAA
ACGTCATGCCGTAAGGGTTCTGCAAGGAACCGTAAGCCGGTCCCAAGCCCAGCCCGGAATGGTCCACGGA
AAGAAAGGATGGATACCCCTCTGTATGAGCGACAGTCTTGGCCGCGCGTCTCGGTGTGCCTTCCGGCCTA
GCCCGTGGTGCGTCCTCTCCACCGCCTCCACCGCCTCCGGGCTGCAGGCTCAGAGTCCGTCTAGGCAGAA
CCATGTAATCGCCCTCGCTGCCTGGTTCCGTAGGACGCAGCCAGGTCAGGTCCAATTGGCGGAGGCCACC
CTCGCCGCACATATACACCGGGTTGGCTTCCTGAGGGGGAGGGGGCTCACCAAGGCCAGGGCTAGCGGCC
ATGGGTACAAGGATGTTGCCGGGCAAGGGTGAGAAGGACAGGCTTCCCTCGGGGCCCACAAGACAAGACT
TTGGCTCTTCGTCTTCATCCAGGGACAGCCTGGACAGAGTCCCAGTGATGGTACTCGGGTTACAAGTATT
CACCTCCTTGAACAGAACTGTCTGGCAGGCAAGGTCAACATCTTTCTCGAAGTCGGACAGGATCTGCAGC
TGTCCGTTCTTGCAGCTGTCGGGGGAATCCTCGGATTCATCGGCTCTGCACACGCCCATCTGACATTTCA
CGACGTCCTGCACCTCACGGCGGAGGAAGCAGTGAACTGCGGTGATCACAAAGCCCTGGGCGGAATTGAA
TACTGCGAACAGAGCCTGGAACAGCACTGAGCGCCTGTCAGTCATCGCAAGAACGGCACTCATCCAAGTC
AGAGCCAGGAGTGGCAGGACCACGCAAGAGCTCCACAGGCTGGCCATCGCGTTTCTAGCAGAAGCAGAGC
TAAGCAGGGGGCTTGGAACAGCCCCGCAGGCACTACAAGGCAGAAGCAGAGACGCCCAGGGGCACCTCTC
ACTCCCTGCCCTCTGTTTCTTGGACTTGTCAGAGATCCCATCCCGGGCCATCAGTTTATTGAAGACGATA
ATACCGATGAGCATGTTGACCAGGACGATCACAGCGGCCGGGCCTACGAATGCATAGAGCAGCCCTCCCT
CCAGGCTCAGCCAACAGTAGCTGGAGGTGCCGTAGCCCTTTGTGCGTGTAAACCCCACGCTCACAGCTAC
CACCAGAGCTGGCAGGCCCCAGCCCAGACACAGAAAGCGCTTGCGCACCAGGCGTGTTCTCATACGGCCG
ATCACGGCCAGGTAAGACTGCCATGCTTCGGTGAGCACCCAGCAGAAACTGCTGAGGAAAAAGAAGTGGA
GGAACGCAGCAGTCATAGTACATACGCCTTTACTCAGGACGCGACTCTGGCCCACGAGAATGAGGATGTT
GGAGGCCAGGATACTAAGACAGAAGTTCAGGAGAATGATAGAACGCTCGGACTTGATAAAGCGCCAGAAA
GCCGCATAAATGGCCAGGAGGGTGAGCAACGCCATACAAGACACTGCACAGCCGATGACGAGCGGGACGC
TGGGGCTGCCGGCCAGCTCCAGCGTCAGGTCCTTGGGCGGCTGTTGGAAGTAAAGGTTCTCGTTGGTCTG
CGCATCTTTCAGCGCTTCATCCACGGTCTGGCGGCCGCTCGCCGCGTTAATCACCGCGGTGCGCACCGCA
TACCAAAACGCGCTCATCTGCGGAATGTTCGGCATAATTTCGCCTTTCTGCGCGTTTTCCATGGTCGCCG
CAATGCGCGGATCTTTCGCCAGTTCTTCTTCATAGCTTTTCAGCGCCACCGCGCCCAGCGGTTTATCTTT
GTTCACCGCTTCCAGGCCTTCATCGGTCAGCAGATAGTTTTCCAGAAATTCTTTCGCCAGTTCTTTGTTC
GGGCTCGCCGCGTTAATGCCCGCGCTCAGCACGCCCACAAACGGTTTGCTCGGCTGGCCTTTAAAGGTCG
GCAGCACGGTCACGCCATAGTTCACTTTGCTGGTATCAATGTTGCTCCACGCCCACGGGCCGTTAATGGT
CATCGCGGTTTCGCCTTTGTTAAACGCCGCTTCCGCAATGCTATAATCGGTATCCGCGTTCATATGTTTG
TTTTTAATCAGATCCACCAGAAAGGTCAGGCCCGCTTTCGCGCCCGCGTTATCCACGCCCACATCTTTAA
TATCATATTTGCCGTTTTCATATTTAAACGCATAGCCGCCATCCGCCGCAATCAGCGGCCAGGTAAAATA
CGGTTCCTGCAGGTTAAACATCAGCGCGCTTTTGCCTTTCGCTTTCAGTTCTTTATCCAGCGCCGGAATT
TCTTCCCAGGTTTTCGGCGGGTTCGGCAGCAGATCTTTGTTATAAATCAGGCTCAGCGCTTCCACCGCAA
TCGGATACGCAATCAGTTTGCCGTTATAGCGCACCGCATCCCAGGTAAACGGATACAGTTTATCCTGAAA
CGCTTTATCCGGGGTAATTTCCGCCAGCAGGCCGCTCTGCGCATAGCCGCCAAAGCGATCATGCGCCCAA
AAAATAATATCCGGGCCATCGCCGGTCGCCGCCACCTGCGGAAATTTTTCTTCCAGTTTATCCGGATGTT
CCACGGTCACTTTAATGCCGGTATCTTTTTCAAATTTTTTGCCCACTTCCGCCAGGCCGTTATAGCCTTT
ATCGCCGTTAATCCAAATCACCAGTTTGCCTTCTTCAATTTTGGATCCAGCGTAATCTGGAACATCGTAT
GGGTACGAATTCGTGACAAGTGCAAGACTTAGTGCAATGCAAGACAGGAGTTGCATCCTGTACATGGTGG
CCCTCCTTCGCCGGTGATCTCAGGTAGGCGCCGGTCACAGCTTGGATCTGTAACGGCGCAGAACAGAAAA
CGAAACAAAGACGTAGAGTTGAGCAAGCAGGGTCAGGCAAAGCGTGGAGAGCCGGCTGAGTCTAGGTAGG
CTCCAAGGGAGCGCCGGACAAAGGCCCGGTCTCGACCTGAGCTTTAAACTTACCTAGACGGCGGACGCAG
TTCAGGAGGCACCACAGGCGGGAGGCGGCAGAACGCGACTCAACCGGCGTGGATGGCGGCCTCAGGTAGG
GCGGCGGGCGCGTGAAGGAGAGATGCGAGCCCCTCGAAGCTTCAGCTGTGTTCTGGCGGCAAACCCGTTG
CGAAAAAGAACGTTCACGGCGACTACTGCACTTATATACGGTTCTCCCCCACCCTCGGGAAAAAGGCGGA
GCCAGTACACGACATCACTTTCCCAGTTTACCCCGCGCCACCTTCTCTAGGCACCCGTTCAATTGCCGAC
CCCTCCCCCCAACTTCTCGGGGACTGTGGGCGATGTGCGCTCTGCCCACTGACGGGCACCGGAGCGATCG
CAGATCCTTCGATAGAGAAATGTTCTGGCACCTGCACTTGCACTGGGGACAGCCTATTTTGCTAGTTTGT
TTTGTTTCGTTTTGTTTTGATGGAGAGCGTATGTTAGTTACGATTCACACAAAAAACCAACACACAGATG
TAATGAAAATAAAGATATTTTATTGCGGCCGCTGATTTAAATGTTAATTAACTAGCCATGACCAAAATCC
CTTAACGTGAGTTTTCGTTCCACTGAGCGTCAGACCCCGTAGAAAAGATCAAAGGATCTTCTTGAGATCC
TTTTTTTCTGCGCGTAATCTGCTGCTTGCAAACAAAAAAACCACCGCTACCAGCGGTGGTTTGTTTGCCG
GATCAAGAGCTACCAACTCTTTTTCCGAAGGTAACTGGCTTCAGCAGAGCGCAGATACCAAATACTGTTC
TTCTAGTGTAGCCGTAGTTAGGCCACCACTTCAAGAACTCTGTAGCACCGCCTACATACCTCGCTCTGCT
AATCCTGTTACCAGTGGCTGCTGCCAGTGGCGATAAGTCGTGTCTTACCGGGTTGGACTCAAGACGATAG
TTACCGGATAAGGCGCAGCGGTCGGGCTGAACGGGGGGTTCGTGCACACAGCCCAGCTTGGAGCGAACGA
CCTACACCGAACTGAGATACCTACAGCGTGAGCTATGAGAAAGCGCCACGCTTCCCGAAGGGAGAAAGGC
GGACAGGTATCCGGTAAGCGGCAGGGTCGGAACAGGAGAGCGCACGAGGGAGCTTCCAGGGGGAAACGCC
TGGTATCTTTATAGTCCTGTCGGGTTTCGCCACCTCTGACTTGAGCGTCGATTTTTGTGATGCTCGTCAG
GGGGGCGGAGCCTATGGAAAAACGCCAGCAACGCGGCCTTTTTACGGTTCCTGGCCTTTTGCTGGCCTTT
TGCTCACATGTTCTTAATTAACCTGCAGGCGTTACATAACTTACGGTAAATGGCCCGCCTGGCTGACCGC
CCAACGACCCCCGCCCATTGACGTCAATAATGACGTATGTTCCCATAGTAACGCCAATAGGGACTTTCCA
TTGACGTCAATGGGTGGAGTATTTACGGTAAACTGCCCACTTGGCAGTACATCAAGTGTATCATATGCCA
AGTACGCCCCCTATTGACGTCAATGACGGTAAATGGCCCGCCTGGCATTATGCCCAGTACATGACCTTAT
GGGACTTTCCTACTTGGCAGTACATCTACGTATTAGTCATCGCTATTACCATGATGATGCGGTTTTGGCA
GTACATCAATGGGCGTGGATAGCGGTTTGACTCACGGGGATTTCCAAGTCTCCACCCCATTGACGTCAAT
GGGAGTTTGTTTTGACTAGTCAGGGCCCCAACCCCCCCAAGCCCCCATTTCACAACACGCTGGCGCTACA
GGCGCGTGACTTCCCCTTGCTTTGGGGCGGGGGGCTGAGACTCCTATGTGCTCCGGATTGGTCAGGCACG
GCCTTCGGCCCCGCCTCCTGCCACCGCAGATTGGCCGCTAGGCCTCCCCGAGCGCCCTGCCTCCGAGGGC
CGGCGCACCATAAAAGAAGCCGCCCTAGCCACGTCCCCTCGCAGTTCGGCGGTCCCGCGGGTCTGTCTCA
AGCTTCTGCCTTCTCCCTCCTGTGAGTTTGGTAAGTCACTGACTGTCTATGCCTGGGAAAGGGTGGGCAG
GAGATGGGGCAGTGCAGGAAAAGTGGCACTATGAACCCTGCAGCCCTAGTTTGACAATTAATCATTGGCA
TAGTATATCTGCATAGTATAATACAACTCACTATAGCAATTGTACTAACCTTCTTCTCTTTCCTCTCCTG
ACAGGAGGAGCCATCATGGCCAAGTTGACCAGTGCCGTTCCGGTGCTCACCGCGCGCGACGTCGCCGGAG
CGGTCGAGTTCTGGACCGACCGGCTCGGGTTCTCCCGGGACTTCGTGGAGGACGACTTCGCCGGTGTGGT
CCGGGACGACGTGACCCTGTTCATCAGCGCGGTCCAGGACCAGGTGGTGCCGGACAACACCCTGGCCTGG
GTGTGGGTGCGCGGCCTGGACGAGCTGTACGCCGAGTGGTCGGAGGTCGTGTCCACGAACTTCCGGGACG
CCTCCGGGCCGGCCATGACCGAGATCGGCGAGCAGCCGTGGGGGCGGGAGTTCGCCCTGCGCGACCCGGC
CGGCAACTGCGTGCACTTTGTGGCAGAGGAGCAGGACTGAGGATAAGCTAGAAGCTCGCTTTCTTGCTGT
CCAATTTCTATTAAAGGTTCCTTTGTTCCCTAAGTCCAACTACTAAACTGGGGGATATTATGAAGGGCCT
TGAGCATCTGGATTCTGCCTAATAAAAAACATTTATTTTCATTGCAATGATGTATTTAAATTATTTCTGA
ATATTTTACTAAAAAGGGAATGTGGGAGGTCAGTGCATTTAAAACATAAAGAAATGAAGAGCTAGTTCAA
ACCTTGGGAAAATACACTATATCTTAAACTCCATGAAAGAAGGTGAGGCTGCAAACAGCTAATGCACATT
GGCAACAGCCCCTGATGCCTATGCCTTATTCATCCCTCAGAAAAGGATTCAAGTAGAGGCTTGATTTGGA
GGTTAAAGTTTTGCTATGCTGTATTTTAGAATTAATTCCATACCACATTTGTAGAGGTTTTACTTGCTTT
AAAAAACCTCCCACACCTCCCCCTGAACCTGAAACATAAAATGAATGCAATTGTTGTTGTTAACTTGTTT
ATTGCAGCTTATAATGGTTACAAATAAAGCAATAGCATCACAAATTTCACAAATAAAGCATTTTTTTCAC
TGCATTCTAGTTGTGGTTTGTCCAAACTCATCAATGTATCTTATCATGTCTGGCCAGCTAGCACTCATTT
ACCCGGAGACAGGGAGAGGCTCTTCTGCGTGTAGTGGTTGTGCAGAGCCTCGTGCATCACGGAGCATGAG
AAGACGTTCCCCTGCTGCCACCTGCTCTTGTCCACGGTGAGCTTGCTGTAGAGGAAGAAGGAGCCGTCGG
AGTCCAGCACGGGAGGCGTGGTCTTGTAGTTGTTCTCCGGCTGCCCATTGCTCTCCCACTCCACGGCGAT
GTCGCTGGGATAGAAGCCTTTGACCAGGCAGGTCAGGCTGACCTGGTTCTTGGTCATCTCCTCCCGGGAT
GGGGGCAGGGTGTACACCTGTGGTTCTCGGGGCTGCCCTTTGGCTTTGGAGATGGTTTTCTCGATGGGGG
CTGGGAGGGCTTTGTTGGAGACCTTGCACTTGTACTCCTTGCCATTCAGCCAGTCCTGGTGCAGGACGGT
GAGGACGCTGACCACACGGTACGTGCTGTTGTACTGCTCCTCCCGCGGCTTTGTCTTGGCATTATGCACC
TCCACGCCGTCCACGTACCAGTTGAACTTGACCTCAGGGTCTTCGTGGCTCACGTCCACCACCACGCATG
TGACCTCAGGGGTCCGGGAGATCATGAGGGTGTCCTTGGGTTTTGGGGGGAAGAGGAAGACTGACGGTCC
CCCCAGGAGTTCAGGTGCTGGGCACGGTGGGCATGTGTGAGTTTTGTCAGATCTTCACTTGTCGTCATCG
TCTTTGTAGTCAGAACCAACCTCGGTTTGAAAATCACCGTCTGGCGGTTCGGTAGGCTCCCACGCGGCAG
CACGGTGCAGCGTCAGACGTTCGCGTGGCTTAGGTGGCAAGCTACCCAAAGTCATGGATTTAAATGTGCT
CCAGCTCTGATGGCGCCTGTGCTGGGACAGGGAGGGGCGCTCTCCAGGGCTTGGTTTATCGGTACATACG
CTACGCTCGGCAGCACCTCCAGAGCTGACAGACCAGCGCTTCTCCCGCTTGGCGGTGGACTGGGACCGGT
ACCGGTCGAATGTGTGAAATTTCTGGTTCAGCTCATGATACAGCTCGGAGTGTCTTTTGCGGGTATGCAT
CACCTTCTCGAAATCCAGGTCACTGTAGCGCAGTTTCTTTCTTTCAAGACTTCCCATCTTCATTGTGGAC
CCGGGTACGGTCCGT
Features (pLannotate 1.2.2; 17 found; start..end, strand, type, name):
   1605..2705    -  CDS            malE (fragment): MALE_ECO57 - Experimental evidence at protein level: Swiss-Prot protein existence level 1. Part of the ABC transporter complex MalEFGK involved in maltose/maltodextrin import. Binds maltose and higher maltodextrins. From Escherichia coli O157:H7.
   2709..2735    -  CDS            3xHA (fragment): three tandem HA epitope tags
   2736..2795    -  sig_peptide    IL-2 signal sequence: human interleukin-2 signal sequence
   2845..3113    -  LTR            5' LTR (truncated): truncated 5' long terminal repeat (LTR) from human T-cell leukemia virus (HTLV) type 1
   3126..3337    -  promoter       EF-1α core promoter: core promoter for human elongation factor EF-1α
   3374..3465    -  misc_feature   pause site: RNA polymerase II transcriptional pause signal from the human α2 globin gene
   3476..3524    -  polyA_signal   poly(A) signal: synthetic polyadenylation signal
   3632..4220    +  rep_origin     ori: high-copy-number ColE1/pMB1/pBR322/pUC origin of replication
   4300..4603    +  enhancer       CMV enhancer: human cytomegalovirus immediate early enhancer
   4605..4704    +  promoter       CMV promoter (fragment): human cytomegalovirus (CMV) immediate early promoter
   5091..5134    +  promoter       EM7 promoter (fragment): synthetic bacterial promoter&nbsp
   5196..5567    +  CDS            ble: BLE_STRHI - Experimental evidence at protein level: Swiss-Prot protein existence level 1. Binding protein with a strong affinity to the bleomycin family of antibiotics. From Streptoalloteichus hindustanus.
   5584..5978    +  polyA_signal   β-globin poly(A): human β-globin polyadenylation signal
   5988..6059    +  CDS            large T antigen (fragment): large T antigen from SV40 (simian virus 40)
   6082..6203    +  polyA_signal   SV40 poly(A) signal: SV40 polyadenylation signal
   6228..6974    -  CDS            IGHG2 (fragment): IGHG2_HUMAN - Experimental evidence at protein level: Swiss-Prot protein existence level 1. Constant region of immunoglobulin heavy chains. Immunoglobulins, also known as antibodies, are membrane-bound or secreted glycoproteins produced by B lymphocytes. In the recognition phase of humoral immunity, the membrane-bound immunoglobulins serve as receptors which, upon binding of a specific antigen, trigger the clonal expansion and differentiation of B lymphocytes into immunoglobulins- secreting plasma cells. Secreted immunoglobulins mediate the effector phase of humoral immunity, which results in
   6948..1583    -  CDS            ADGRB2 (fragment) (across the origin): AGRB2_HUMAN - Also known as BAI2. Experimental evidence at protein level: Swiss-Prot protein existence level 1. Orphan G-protein coupled receptor involved in cell adhesion and probably in cell-cell interactions. Activates NFAT-signaling pathway, a transcription factor, via the G-protein GNAZ (PubMed:20367554, PubMed:28891236). Involved in angiogenesis inhibition (By similarity). From Homo sapiens (Human).
