[The description below was written by a language model from this plasmid's Addgene catalogue record and pLannotate feature annotations shown in this document.]
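Description:
HA-MBP-TEVpCS-ADGRB2 CTFdeltaTA-FLAG is a mammalian expression plasmid of about 7.4 kb built on the pFuse-hIgG1-Fc2 backbone. It produces an engineered form of the human adhesion GPCR ADGRB2 (BAI2). It replicates in E. coli from a high-copy ColE1/pUC-type origin. Selection uses the Sh ble gene, which confers Zeocin/bleomycin resistance. ble sits behind a CMV enhancer/promoter fragment and the bacterial EM7 promoter and is followed by a β-globin polyadenylation signal, so the same marker can in principle work in both bacteria and mammalian cells.

The expression cassette is driven by a composite promoter made of the EF-1α core promoter and a truncated HTLV-1 5′ LTR segment. The open reading frame begins with the human IL-2 signal sequence, which routes the protein into the secretory pathway. An HA epitope and E. coli maltose-binding protein (malE) follow. According to the construct name, a TEV protease cleavage site then links MBP to the receptor, although this site is not annotated in the feature table. The ADGRB2 portion lacks residues 1–917. The name describes it as the C-terminal fragment without its tethered agonist ("CTFdeltaTA"), leaving mainly the transmembrane domain and downstream sequence. The record lists a C-terminal FLAG tag, which is also not annotated.

An immunoglobulin heavy-chain constant-region fragment is annotated downstream of the receptor and slightly overlaps its end. It is presumably a remnant of the backbone Fc, and the record does not say whether it is translated. An SV40 poly(A) signal lies nearby.

The stated purpose is mammalian expression of adhesion GPCR transmembrane domains. The design is consistent with studies of tethered agonist signalling, where this construct would serve as an agonist-deleted comparator.
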