Addgene plasmid #217715: HA-MBP-TEVpCS-ADGRB2 CTFdeltaTA-FLAG
Purpose: Mammalian expression of Adhesion G Protein-Coupled Receptor transmembrane domains
Depositing lab: Stephen Blacklow. Depositing organization: Harvard Medical School. Publication: Heterogeneity of tethered agonist signaling in adhesion G protein-coupled receptors. Dates AN, Jones DTD, Smith JS, Skiba MA, Rich MF, Burruss MM, Kruse AC, Blacklow SC. Cell Chem Biol. 2024 Aug 15;31(8):1542-1553.e4. doi: 10.1016/j.chembiol.2024.03.004. Epub 2024 Apr 11. PubMed 38608683.
Backbone
  Vector backbone: pFuse-hIgG1-Fc2
  Backbone manufacturer: Invitrogen
  Vector type: Mammalian Expression
Growth in bacteria
  Bacterial resistance: Bleocin (Zeocin), 50 μg/mL
  Growth temperature: 37°C
  Growth strain: DH5alpha
  Copy number: High Copy
Gene/Insert
  Gene/Insert name: ADGRB2 (alt name: BAI2)
  Species: H. sapiens (human)
  Mutation: Deletion of residues 1-917
  Entrez Gene: BAI2 (a.k.a. RP11-73M7.7)
  Tag / fusion protein: HA (N terminal on insert); FLAG (C terminal on insert)
  Cloning method: Gibson Cloning
Terms and licenses: Academic/Nonprofit Terms; Industry Terms: Not Available to Industry
Depositor comments: Please visit https://www.biorxiv.org/content/10.1101/2022.07.14.500097v2 for bioRxiv preprint.
How to cite: HA-MBP-TEVpCS-ADGRB2 CTFdeltaTA-FLAG was a gift from Stephen Blacklow (Addgene plasmid # 217715 ; http://n2t.net/addgene:217715 ; RRID:Addgene_217715)
