>Addgene plasmid #217715 | HA-MBP-TEVpCS-ADGRB2 CTFdeltaTA-FLAG | depositor partial sequence | sequence record 424463 | MBP-CTFdeltaTA Insert
ATGTACAGGATGCAACTCCTGTCTTGCATTGCACTAAGTCTTGCACTTGTCACGAATTCGTACCCATACG
ATGTTCCAGATTACGCTGGATCCAAAATTGAAGAAGGCAAACTGGTGATTTGGATTAACGGCGATAAAGG
CTATAACGGCCTGGCGGAAGTGGGCAAAAAATTTGAAAAAGATACCGGCATTAAAGTGACCGTGGAACAT
CCGGATAAACTGGAAGAAAAATTTCCGCAGGTGGCGGCGACCGGCGATGGCCCGGATATTATTTTTTGGG
CGCATGATCGCTTTGGCGGCTATGCGCAGAGCGGCCTGCTGGCGGAAATTACCCCGGATAAAGCGTTTCA
GGATAAACTGTATCCGTTTACCTGGGATGCGGTGCGCTATAACGGCAAACTGATTGCGTATCCGATTGCG
GTGGAAGCGCTGAGCCTGATTTATAACAAAGATCTGCTGCCGAACCCGCCGAAAACCTGGGAAGAAATTC
CGGCGCTGGATAAAGAACTGAAAGCGAAAGGCAAAAGCGCGCTGATGTTTAACCTGCAGGAACCGTATTT
TACCTGGCCGCTGATTGCGGCGGATGGCGGCTATGCGTTTAAATATGAAAACGGCAAATATGATATTAAA
GATGTGGGCGTGGATAACGCGGGCGCGAAAGCGGGCCTGACCTTTCTGGTGGATCTGATTAAAAACAAAC
ATATGAACGCGGATACCGATTATAGCATTGCGGAAGCGGCGTTTAACAAAGGCGAAACCGCGATGACCAT
TAACGGCCCGTGGGCGTGGAGCAACATTGATACCAGCAAAGTGAACTATGGCGTGACCGTGCTGCCGACC
TTTAAAGGCCAGCCGAGCAAACCGTTTGTGGGCGTGCTGAGCGCGGGCATTAACGCGGCGAGCCCGAACA
AAGAACTGGCGAAAGAATTTCTGGAAAACTATCTGCTGACCGATGAAGGCCTGGAAGCGGTGAACAAAGA
TAAACCGCTGGGCGCGGTGGCGCTGAAAAGCTATGAAGAAGAACTGGCGAAAGATCCGCGCATTGCGGCG
ACCATGGAAAACGCGCAGAAAGGCGAAATTATGCCGAACATTCCGCAGATGAGCGCGTTTTGGTATGCGG
TGCGCACCGCGGTGATTAACGCGGCGAGCGGCCGCCAGACCGTGGATGAAGCGCTGAAAGATGCGCAGAC
CAACGAGAACCTTTACTTCCAACAGCCGCCCAAGGACCTGACGCTGGAGCTGGCCGGCAGCCCCAGCGTC
CCGCTCGTCATCGGCTGTGCAGTGTCTTGTATGGCGTTGCTCACCCTCCTGGCCATTTATGCGGCTTTCT
GGCGCTTTATCAAGTCCGAGCGTTCTATCATTCTCCTGAACTTCTGTCTTAGTATCCTGGCCTCCAACAT
CCTCATTCTCGTGGGCCAGAGTCGCGTCCTGAGTAAAGGCGTATGTACTATGACTGCTGCGTTCCTCCAC
TTCTTTTTCCTCAGCAGTTTCTGCTGGGTGCTCACCGAAGCATGGCAGTCTTACCTGGCCGTGATCGGCC
GTATGAGAACACGCCTGGTGCGCAAGCGCTTTCTGTGTCTGGGCTGGGGCCTGCCAGCTCTGGTGGTAGC
TGTGAGCGTGGGGTTTACACGCACAAAGGGCTACGGCACCTCCAGCTACTGTTGGCTGAGCCTGGAGGGA
GGGCTGCTCTATGCATTCGTAGGCCCGGCCGCTGTGATCGTCCTGGTCAACATGCTCATCGGTATTATCG
TCTTCAATAAACTGATGGCCCGGGATGGGATCTCTGACAAGTCCAAGAAACAGAGGGCAGGGAGTGAGAG
GTGCCCCTGGGCGTCTCTGCTTCTGCCTTGTAGTGCCTGCGGGGCTGTTCCAAGCCCCCTGCTTAGCTCT
GCTTCTGCTAGAAACGCGATGGCCAGCCTGTGGAGCTCTTGCGTGGTCCTGCCACTCCTGGCTCTGACTT
GGATGAGTGCCGTTCTTGCGATGACTGACAGGCGCTCAGTGCTGTTCCAGGCTCTGTTCGCAGTATTCAA
TTCCGCCCAGGGCTTTGTGATCACCGCAGTTCACTGCTTCCTCCGCCGTGAGGTGCAGGACGTCGTGAAA
TGTCAGATGGGCGTGTGCAGAGCCGATGAATCCGAGGATTCCCCCGACAGCTGCAAGAACGGACAGCTGC
AGATCCTGTCCGACTTCGAGAAAGATGTTGACCTTGCCTGCCAGACAGTTCTGTTCAAGGAGGTGAATAC
TTGTAACCCGAGTACCATCACTGGGACTCTGTCCAGGCTGTCCCTGGATGAAGACGAAGAGCCAAAGTCT
TGTCTTGTGGGCCCCGAGGGAAGCCTGTCCTTCTCACCCTTGCCCGGCAACATCCTTGTACCCATGGCCG
CTAGCCCTGGCCTTGGTGAGCCCCCTCCCCCTCAGGAAGCCAACCCGGTGTATATGTGCGGCGAGGGTGG
CCTCCGCCAATTGGACCTGACCTGGCTGCGTCCTACGGAACCAGGCAGCGAGGGCGATTACATGGTTCTG
CCTAGACGGACTCTGAGCCTGCAGCCCGGAGGCGGTGGAGGCGGTGGAGAGGACGCACCACGGGCTAGGC
CGGAAGGCACACCGAGACGCGCGGCCAAGACTGTCGCTCATACAGAGGGGTATCCATCCTTTCTTTCCGT
GGACCATTCCGGGCTGGGCTTGGGACCGGCTTACGGTTCCTTGCAGAACCCTTACGGCATGACGTTTCAG
CCACCTCCCCCTACCCCATCCGCCAGACAGGTTCCTGAGCCTGGCGAGAGGTCCAGAACAATGCCACGGA
CCGTACCCGGGTCCACAATGAAGATGGGAAGTCTTGAAAGAAAGAAACTGCGCTACAGTGACCTGGATTT
CGAGAAGGTGATGCATACCCGCAAAAGACACTCCGAGCTGTATCATGAGCTGAACCAGAAATTTCACACA
TTCGACCGGTACCGGTCCCAGTCCACCGCCAAGCGGGAGAAGCGCTGGTCTGTCAGCTCTGGAGGTGCTG
CCGAGCGTAGCGTATGTACCGATAAACCAAGCCCTGGAGAGCGCCCCTCCCTGTCCCAGCACAGGCGCCA
TCAGAGCTGGAGCACATTTAAATCCATGACTTTGGGTAGCTTGCCACCTAAGCCACGCGAACGTCTGACG
CTGCACCGTGCTGCCGCGTGGGAGCCTACCGAACCGCCAGACGGTGATTTTCAAACCGAGGTTGGTTCTG
ACTACAAAGACGATGACGACAAGTGAAGATCTGACAAAACTCACACA
